>Addgene plasmid #120740 | GGE001 | addgene full sequence | sequence record 259202 | Addgene NGS Result
AGCGCCCAATACGCAAACCGCCTCTCCCCGCGCGTTGGCCGATTCATTAATGCAGCTGGCACGACAGGTT
TCCCGACTGGAAAGCGGGCAGTGAGCGCAACGCAATTAATGTGAGTTAGCTCACTCATTAGGCACCCCAG
GCTTTACACTTTATGCTTCCGGCTCGTATGTTGTGTGGAATTGTGAGCGGATAACAATTTCACACAGGAA
ACAGCTATGACCATGATTACGCCAAGCTATTTAGGTGACACTATAGAATACTCAAGCTATGCATCAAGCT
TGGTACCGAGCTCGGATCCACTAGTAACGGCCGCCAGTGTGCTGGAATTCGCCCTTGGTCTCTAGCTTAC
CAACCACAGATTACGACCCATTCGCAGTCACAGTTCACTAGGGTTTGGGTTGCATCCGTTGAGAGTGGTT
TGTTTTTAACCTTCTCCATGTGCTCACTCAGGTTTTGGGTTCAGATCAAATCAAGGCGTGAACCACTGTT
TGAGGACAAATGTGACACAACCAACCAGTGTCAGGGGCAAGTCCGTGACAAAGGGGAAGATACAATGCAA
TTACTGACAGTTACGGACTGCCTCGATGCCCTAACCTTGCCCCAAAATAAGACAACTGTCCTCGTTTAAG
CGCAACCCTATTCAGCGTCACGTCATAATAGCGTTTGGATAGCACTAGTCTATGAGGAGCGTTTTATGTT
GCGGTGAGGGCGATTGGTGCTCATATGGGTTCAATTGAGGTGGTGGAACGAGCTTAGTCTTCAATTGAGG
TGCGAGCGACACAATTGGGTGTCACGTGGCCTAATTGACCTCGGATCGTGGAGTCCCCAGTTATACAGCA
ACCACGAGGTGCATGAGTAGGAGACGTCACCAGACAATAGGGTTTTTTTGGACTGGAGAGGGTAGGGCAA
AAGCGCTCAACGGGCTGTTTGGGGAGCTATGGGGGAGGAATTGGCGATATTTGTGAGGTTGACGGCTCCG
ATTTGCGTGTTTTGTCGCTTCTGCATCTCCCCATACCCATATCTTCCCTCCCCACCTCTTTCCACGATAA
TTTTACGGATCAGCAATAAGGTTCCTTCTCCTAGTTTCCACGTCCATATATATCTATGCTGCGTCGTCCT
TTTCGTGACATCACCAAAACACATACAAAAAATGAGAGACCAAGGGCGAATTCTGCAGATATCCATCACA
CTGGCGGCCGCTCGAGCATGCATCTAGAGGGCCCAATTCGCCCTATAGTGAGTCGTATTACAATTCACTG
GCCGTCGTTTTACAACGTCGTGACTGGGAAAACCCTGGCGTTACCCAACTTAATCGCCTTGCAGCACATC
CCCCTTTCGCCAGCTGGCGTAATAGCGAAGAGGCCCGCACCGATCGCCCTTCCCAACAGTTGCGCAGCCT
ATACGTACGGCAGTTTAAGGTTTACACCTATAAAAGAGAGAGCCGTTATCGTCTGTTTGTGGATGTACAG
AGTGATATTATTGACACGCCGGGGCGACGGATGGTGATCCCCCTGGCCAGTGCACGTCTGCTGTCAGATA
AAGTCTCCCGTGAACTTTACCCGGTGGTGCATATCGGGGATGAAAGCTGGCGCATGATGACCACCGATAT
GGCCAGTGTGCCGGTCTCCGTTATCGGGGAAGAAGTGGCTGATCTCAGCCACCGCGAAAATGACATCAAA
AACGCCATTAACCTGATGTTCTGGGGAATATAAATGTCAGGCATGAGATTATCAAAAAGGATCTTCACCT
AGATCCTTTTCACGTAGAAAGCCAGTCCGCAGAAACGGTGCTGACCCCGGATGAATGTCAGCTACTGGGC
TATCTGGACAAGGGAAAACGCAAGCGCAAAGAGAAAGCAGGTAGCTTGCAGTGGGCTTACATGGCGATAG
CTAGACTGGGCGGTTTTATGGACAGCAAGCGAACCGGAATTGCCAGCTGGGGCGCCCTCTGGTAAGGTTG
GGAAGCCCTGCAAAGTAAACTGGATGGCTTTCTTGCCGCCAAGGATCTGATGGCGCAGGGGATCAAGCTC
TGATCAAGAGACAGGATGAGGATCGTTTCGCATGATTGAACAAGATGGATTGCACGCAGGTTCTCCGGCC
GCTTGGGTGGAGAGGCTATTCGGCTATGACTGGGCACAACAGACAATCGGCTGCTCTGATGCCGCCGTGT
TCCGGCTGTCAGCGCAGGGGCGCCCGGTTCTTTTTGTCAAGACCGACCTGTCCGGTGCCCTGAATGAACT
GCAAGACGAGGCAGCGCGGCTATCGTGGCTGGCCACGACGGGCGTTCCTTGCGCAGCTGTGCTCGACGTT
GTCACTGAAGCGGGAAGGGACTGGCTGCTATTGGGCGAAGTGCCGGGGCAGGATCTCCTGTCATCTCACC
TTGCTCCTGCCGAGAAAGTATCCATCATGGCTGATGCAATGCGGCGGCTGCATACGCTTGATCCGGCTAC
CTGCCCATTCGACCACCAAGCGAAACATCGCATCGAGCGAGCACGTACTCGGATGGAAGCCGGTCTTGTC
GATCAGGATGATCTGGACGAAGAGCATCAGGGGCTCGCGCCAGCCGAACTGTTCGCCAGGCTCAAGGCGA
GCATGCCCGACGGCGAGGATCTCGTCGTGACCCATGGCGATGCCTGCTTGCCGAATATCATGGTGGAAAA
TGGCCGCTTTTCTGGATTCATCGACTGTGGCCGGCTGGGTGTGGCGGACCGCTATCAGGACATAGCGTTG
GCTACCCGTGATATTGCTGAAGAGCTTGGCGGCGAATGGGCTGACCGCTTCCTCGTGCTTTACGGTATCG
CCGCTCCCGATTCGCAGCGCATCGCCTTCTATCGCCTTCTTGACGAGTTCTTCTGAATTATTAACGCTTA
CAATTTCCTGATGCGGTATTTTCTCCTTACGCATCTGTGCGGTATTTCACACCGCATCAGGTGGCACTTT
TCGGGGAAATGTGCGCGGAACCCCTATTTGTTTATTTTTCTAAATACATTCAAATATGTATCCGCTCATG
AGACAATAACCCTGATAAATGCTTCAATAATAGCACGTGAGGAGGGCCACCATGGCCAAGTTGACCAGTG
CCGTTCCGGTGCTCACCGCGCGCGACGTCGCCGGAGCGGTCGAGTTCTGGACCGACCGGCTCGGGTTCTC
CCGGGACTTCGTGGAGGACGACTTCGCCGGTGTGGTCCGGGACGACGTGACCCTGTTCATCAGCGCGGTC
CAGGACCAGGTGGTGCCGGACAACACCCTGGCCTGGGTGTGGGTGCGCGGCCTGGACGAGCTGTACGCCG
AGTGGTCGGAGGTCGTGTCCACGAACTTCCGGGACGCCTCCGGGCCGGCCATGACCGAGATCGGCGAGCA
GCCGTGGGGGCGGGAGTTCGCCCTGCGCGACCCGGCCGGCAACTGCGTGCACTTCGTGGCCGAGGAGCAG
GACTGACACGTGCTAAAACTTCATTTTTAATTTAAAAGGATCTAGGTGAAGATCCTTTTTGATAATCTCA
TGACCAAAATCCCTTAACGTGAGTTTTCGTTCCACTGAGCGTCAGACCCCGTAGAAAAGATCAAAGGATC
TTCTTGAGATCCTTTTTTTCTGCGCGTAATCTGCTGCTTGCAAACAAAAAAACCACCGCTACCAGCGGTG
GTTTGTTTGCCGGATCAAGAGCTACCAACTCTTTTTCCGAAGGTAACTGGCTTCAGCAGAGCGCAGATAC
CAAATACTGTTCTTCTAGTGTAGCCGTAGTTAGGCCACCACTTCAAGAACTCTGTAGCACCGCCTACATA
CCTCGCTCTGCTAATCCTGTTACCAGTGGCTGCTGCCAGTGGCGATAAGTCGTGTCTTACCGGGTTGGAC
TCAAGACGATAGTTACCGGATAAGGCGCAGCGGTCGGGCTGAACGGGGGGTTCGTGCACACAGCCCAGCT
TGGAGCGAACGACCTACACCGAACTGAGATACCTACAGCGTGAGCTATGAGAAAGCGCCACGCTTCCCGA
AGGGAGAAAGGCGGACAGGTATCCGGTAAGCGGCAGGGTCGGAACAGGAGAGCGCACGAGGGAGCTTCCA
GGGGGAAACGCCTGGTATCTTTATAGTCCTGTCGGGTTTCGCCACCTCTGACTTGAGCGTCGATTTTTGT
GATGCTCGTCAGGGGGGCGGAGCCTATGGAAAAACGCCAGCAACGCGGCCTTTTTACGGTTCCTGGCCTT
TTGCTGGCCTTTTGCTCACATGTTCTTTCCTGCGTTATCCCCTGATTCTGTGGATAACCGTATTACCGCC
TTTGAGTGAGCTGATACCGCTCGCCGCAGCCGAACGACCGAGCGCAGCGAGTCAGTGAGCGAGGAAGCGG
AAG
Features (pLannotate 1.2.2; 14 found; start..end, strand, type, name):
      2..94      +  CDS            lacI (fragment): lac repressor; lacI; The lac repressor binds to the lac operator to inhibit transcription in E. coli. This inhibition can be relieved by adding lactose or isopropyl-β-D-thiogalactopyranoside (IPTG).
    107..128     +  protein_bind   CAP binding site: CAP binding activates transcription in the presence of cAMP. E. coli catabolite activator protein
    143..173     +  promoter       lac promoter: promoter for the E. coli lac operon
    181..197     +  protein_bind   lac operator: The lac repressor binds to the lac operator to inhibit transcription in E. coli. This inhibition can be relieved by adding lactose or isopropyl-β-D-thiogalactopyranoside (IPTG). lac repressor encoded by lacI
    239..257     +  promoter       SP6 promoter: promoter for bacteriophage SP6 RNA polymerase
   1232..1250    -  promoter       T7 promoter: promoter for bacteriophage T7 RNA polymerase
   1253..1400    +  CDS            lacZα (fragment): LacZα fragment of β-galactosidase; lacZ fragment
   1410..1713    +  CDS            ccdB (fragment): CcdB, a bacterial toxin that poisons DNA gyrase; ccdB; Plasmids containing the ccdB gene cannot be propagated in standard E. coli strains.
   1761..2030    +  CDS            tnpA (fragment): TN5P_ECOLX - Also known as tnp. Experimental evidence at protein level: Swiss-Prot protein existence level 1. Mediates transposition of transposon Tn5 by a 'cut and paste' mechanism. First, the monomeric transposase binds the 19 bp inverted DNA repeats flanking the transposon. Then, dimerization of the DNA- bound transposase creates a synaptic DNA complex. After nicking of the first DNA strand, excision of the transposon proceeds through a series of intermediates. The transposase then mediates the insertion of the transposon at a new site by strand transfer. The activity of the wild- type tran
   2062..2856    +  CDS            NeoR/KanR: aminoglycoside phosphotransferase from Tn5; aph(3')-II (or nptII); confers resistance to neomycin, kanamycin, and G418 (Geneticin®)
   2877..2927    -  misc_feature   bom (fragment): basis of mobility region from pBR322
   2954..3042    +  promoter       AmpR promoter (fragment): bla
   3062..3436    +  CDS            BleoR: antibiotic-binding protein; Sh ble from Streptoalloteichus hindustanus; confers resistance to bleomycin, phleomycin, and Zeocin™
   3574..4162    +  rep_origin     ori: high-copy-number ColE1/pMB1/pBR322/pUC origin of replication
