[The description below was written by a language model from this plasmid's Addgene catalogue record and pLannotate feature annotations shown in this document.]
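Description:
GGE001 is a part-donor plasmid from a modular Golden Gate toolkit for building expression plasmids for the yeast Yarrowia lipolytica. It is an E. coli cloning/assembly plasmid rather than a yeast vector. The catalogue lists the backbone as pCR4Blunt-TOPO, propagated at high copy from a ColE1/pUC-type origin and selected with kanamycin through the Tn5-derived NeoR/KanR gene. The sequenced record (about 4.3 kb) also annotates a BleoR (Sh ble) coding sequence behind an AmpR promoter fragment, an SP6 promoter rather than T3, and no ampicillin resistance gene. This differs somewhat from what the named backbone would suggest, and the record does not explain the difference. No yeast origin, marker or integration element is annotated.

The insert, P1_PGM, is an 811 bp promoter part placed by TOPO cloning. It is intended to drive gene expression in position 1, the first transcription unit, of the multi-gene assembly scheme. The feature table does not annotate the promoter itself. It presumably lies in the unannotated interval between the SP6 and T7 phage promoters, downstream of the lac promoter/operator and upstream of the lacZα–ccdB fusion. In TOPO vectors, insertion at this site disrupts the lacZα–ccdB toxin reading frame, giving positive selection for recombinant clones.

In use, the promoter is released by type IIS restriction digestion and ligated in a defined order with other toolkit parts according to its 4 bp overhangs. The record does not name the enzyme or the other parts. The depositor notes that one overhang on this plasmid differs from the toolkit design, which may affect compatibility with neighbouring parts in downstream assemblies.
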