Addgene plasmid #120740: GGE001
Purpose: Part of GoldenGate Yarrowia lipolytica toolkit for assembling an expression plasmid for Y. lipolytic yeast. Promoter for gene expression in position1 (P1_PGM)
Depositing lab: Tristan Rossignol. Depositing organization: INRAE Jouy-en-Josas. Publication: A modular Golden Gate toolkit for Yarrowia lipolytica synthetic biology. Larroude M, Park YK, Soudier P, Kubiak M, Nicaud JM, Rossignol T. Microb Biotechnol. 2019 May 31. doi: 10.1111/1751-7915.13427. PubMed 31148366.
Backbone
  Vector backbone: pCR4Blunt-TOPO
  Vector type: Cloning/assembly plasmid
Growth in bacteria
  Bacterial resistance: Kanamycin, 50 μg/mL
  Growth temperature: 37°C
  Growth strain: DH5alpha
  Copy number: High Copy
Gene/Insert
  Gene/Insert name: P1_PGM
  Insert size (bp): 811
  Cloning method: TOPO Cloning
Terms and licenses: Academic/Nonprofit Terms; Industry Terms: Not Available to Industry
Depositor comments: The 4 bp overhang on this plasmid is actually AGCT instead of ACGG. This may impact downstream cloning strategies.
How to cite: GGE001 was a gift from Tristan Rossignol (Addgene plasmid # 120740 ; http://n2t.net/addgene:120740 ; RRID:Addgene_120740)
